Addgene plasmid #73367: mg319
Purpose: unc-70 tension sensor
Depositing lab: Miriam Goodman. Depositing organization: Stanford University. Publication: Mechanical control of the sense of touch by beta-spectrin. Krieg M, Dunn AR, Goodman MB. Nat Cell Biol. 2014 Mar;16(3):224-33. doi: 10.1038/ncb2915. Epub 2014 Feb 23. PubMed 24561618.
Backbone
  Vector backbone: pEXPR
Growth in bacteria
  Bacterial resistance: Ampicillin, 100 μg/mL
  Growth temperature: 37°C
  Growth strain: DH5alpha
  Copy number: Unknown
Gene/Insert
  Gene/Insert name: unc-70::TSMod
  Species: C. elegans (nematode)
  Promoter: unc-70p
  Cloning method: Gateway Cloning
  Sequencing primers: 5′ atttttaatgctactcattaagaacttacttgac; 3′ AAAGCTGGGTacagtaaccttttttattcgtgt
Terms and licenses: Academic/Nonprofit Terms; Industry Terms: Not Available to Industry
How to cite: mg319 was a gift from Miriam Goodman (Addgene plasmid # 73367 ; http://n2t.net/addgene:73367 ; RRID:Addgene_73367)
