[The description below was written by a language model from this plasmid's Addgene catalogue record and pLannotate feature annotations shown in this document.]
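Description:
mg319 is a 15.8 kb Gateway expression clone (backbone listed as pEXPR) carrying a FRET-based tension sensor version of the C. elegans β-spectrin gene unc-70, intended for transgenic expression in the nematode. In bacteria it is maintained through a ColE1/pMB1-type origin accompanied by the pBR322 bom and rop elements, and is selected with ampicillin via the β-lactamase gene. Only fragments of the tetracycline resistance gene remain, so that marker is presumably non-functional. A T7 promoter and T7 terminator flank the recombined region as leftovers of the destination vector and are not described as driving the payload.

The insert was assembled by multisite Gateway cloning, which is reflected in the ordered series of attB1, attB5, attB4, attB3 and attB2 sites that divide it into four segments. According to the record, expression is driven by the native unc-70 promoter, which would most plausibly occupy the first segment, although the feature table does not annotate it or the unc-70 coding regions directly. The third segment contains TSMod, seen as an mTFP1 donor and an mVenus acceptor separated by a short gap of roughly 120 nt. In the standard TSMod design this gap encodes an elastic linker peptide. Because the module sits between large unannotated blocks, it appears to be embedded within UNC-70 rather than fused at an end, so that mechanical load across spectrin stretches the linker and lowers FRET efficiency. A short hit to aex-5 near the 3′ end may reflect neighbouring genomic sequence carried along with the unc-70 3′ region. The construct is used to measure tension borne by β-spectrin in living worms, for example in studies of touch sensation.
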