Features (pLannotate 1.2.2; 20 found; start..end, strand, type, name):
     21..39      +  promoter       T7 promoter: promoter for bacteriophage T7 RNA polymerase
     67..91      +  protein_bind   attB1: mutant version of attB; recombination site for the Gateway® BP reaction BP Clonase™
   2093..2113    +  protein_bind   attB5: mutant version of attB; core recombination site for the Gateway® BP reaction BP Clonase™
   5592..5612    -  protein_bind   attB4: mutant version of attB; core recombination site for the Gateway® BP reaction BP Clonase™
   5615..6322    +  CDS            mTFP1: mTFP1 is a basic (constitutively fluorescent) cyan fluorescent protein published in 2006, derived from Clavularia sp.. It has low acid sensitivity.
   6443..7159    +  CDS            mVenus: mVenus is a basic (constitutively fluorescent) yellow fluorescent protein published in 2006, derived from Aequorea victoria. It is reported to be a rapidly-maturing monomer with moderate acid sensitivity.
   7161..7181    +  protein_bind   attB3: mutant version of attB; core recombination site for the Gateway® BP reaction BP Clonase™
  10982..11134   +  CDS            aex-5 (fragment): AEX5_CAEEL - Also known as kpc-3 From Caenorhabditis elegans.
  11232..11256   -  protein_bind   attB2: mutant version of attB; recombination site for the Gateway® BP reaction BP Clonase™
  11266..11315   +  CDS            SET1 (fragment): solubility-enhancement tag derived from T7 phage gene 10B
  11323..11370   +  terminator     T7 terminator: transcription terminator for bacteriophage T7 RNA polymerase
  11396..11688   -  CDS            TcR (fragment): tetracycline efflux protein; tet; confers resistance to tetracycline
  11736..11764   -  promoter       tet promoter: E. coli promoter for tetracycline efflux protein gene
  11877..11981   +  promoter       AmpR promoter: bla
  11982..12842   +  CDS            AmpR: β-lactamase; bla; confers resistance to ampicillin, carbenicillin, and related antibiotics
  13013..13601   +  rep_origin     ori: high-copy-number ColE1/pMB1/pBR322/pUC origin of replication
  13787..13929   -  misc_feature   bom: basis of mobility region from pBR322
  14031..14222   -  CDS            rop: Rop protein, which maintains plasmids at low copy number; rop
  14239..14619   +  CDS            YPB1_ECOLX: Protein predicted: Swiss-Prot protein existence level 4. From Escherichia coli.
  14861..15765   -  CDS            TcR (fragment): tetracycline efflux protein; tet; confers resistance to tetracycline
>Addgene plasmid #73367 | mg319 | depositor full sequence | sequence record 139658 | mg319 sequence 15766 bps
AGATCTCGATCCCGCGAAATTAATACGACTCACTATAGGGAGACCACAACGGTTTCCCTCTAGATCACAA
GTTTGTACAAAAAAGCAGGCTATTTTTAATGCTACTCATTAAGAACTTACTTGACATTAGAACTCAAAAT
CTAATTGTTGTTCGGAATTAATTTCGAATACATCAATTTATCTTATTCTCTCCTCCCGCAATCATAAACC
ACCAGACCAGTAGCATCTGTAAAGTGCGCGGCCTTCCTCCACCCATCACTCTCTCGTAACCTCAATGAAA
TAGTGGCGCGTTCGATGAGGGTATCCTCCTGCGTCTGTGGTACACAAAACGCTATTTTTTGCCTGCAACC
CGGGGGCCCTCTTTCTCTCTCGGTACCCTCCACCCAATCGATCGGATGTGTGCCAACCCTTCTTGCCTGC
ATCTTTTGCGCGCACCAACGGTCCTCTCTGCCGCTCTCTCTGACTCTCCGACAATGCTGCACTCTACGTT
CTCCACATCATTCCGACTCCGTCTCTCCGTCGTCGCATCCGTCCCCGTCGTTTAGCCAATCCTCCTTTTC
CTCTTCCTCCTCCTCGTTTTCTTCTCGATTTCAATTCCAGCAGCAGCAGCACTGTCGTCGCTTTTCGTTC
TAGGATCTCTACTTCTTTATTGTGATATTGTTTTCTTGTTGTTCGCGGTGAGATAGTAAAGAAAAAGAGA
GAGGCGCCGCGCATCCCGTTCGTCAAAACGATGTTGCCGTTACCCAATATAACGATTGTTGTCTTTTGCC
ATTTTGTAGGAACTGTCGAGTTGTAAACAACATGCAAAATTTGGAACATTTTTTGAACTGAGGTTCGCAT
TTCGTTGTTTATGAATCAAAATGTTACTTTTTTTCGGTGAGAACGGAGATTTGCAGTTCACCTGGAACTA
GGTTCTTTTTATTTTTATTTTGTCTACAAACTGAATGTTGTTTAGTTTTGTTATCGATAACAATGCAATT
CTCAAATTTGAAATTGTGGAAACAACTGCAAGGTGCCAGAAGTTTTGAATCTGAAACCACGACATTATCT
TTTTGAAACTATTTTTTTGAATGAATATTTGCAGTTCTAAAAAGTAAATCGTCATTTCAAAATTGTTTCT
CATGCAAAAATAAAGGCAAGATCAAATGTGTTTTTGAATAGACCTGCGTTTTTCAGATCAGTAGATCAAT
CAGCGTCCCTAGAAATATTCTCAAAATTTTTCTCGTGCCAACTCAAACATTTGCTCCCATATTTTCGTAA
TTTCTTATAGTATGCTTTTTTCGTCGTCTTCTCCTGCTACATGTATTCAGTGCTAATCCTAATCCCTTCT
GCTAATTTTATCCGCTTTCCCATCCACATCCACACACATTCTTTTTCTCTTTTTATTGGCTGCTCCCACT
CGACACTCATTTGGGCCACAAGGACTTGGGGGACCCATGTGTATGTTCGAGTTGTGGGGCTCTATGTGTG
TGTGTGTGTGTGTGTGTTTGAGTGCGCCTCTACGCAGTTGTCGAGGGCCCCAGCCGGCGGTCTCCCCCAA
CGGCCACTGCCCTGCTTCTACGTCTTTTTCTTCTTGTCCTCCACCTCCCCAACCACTGGGTGCCCTTGCT
TTTGAACCAAACGGGCAGTGCTCCCTTTTCCTTCCACTTATTTGATTCGTCCCAATGTTTGTGTCTCTCA
CCCTCTCAATCTTTTCATTACTTGAATACATTGCTTTCTAAACTTTTTCTTCCTTCTTTTCTGATTCTTC
TTGTTTTCCACCCTTTTCCAATTGGCAGAGCATGGGAGCAAAGGGCCCTCCTACTAATTGCCAATGCTCC
GTTGTTCCACCATTTTTTTTGTGTTGTTTTTTGTCGTCTCCTCTCCATCCAGCCGTCGTGTATTTTTCTC
TACGCCTCATGAACTATTTTCATCAACTCGCCAATTCATAAGCCCCCTTGGCTTAAATGAATGCGAGGGT
CCCTTTTTCTGTCAATTTTTTTTCTCGCCTCTGCTCAGCAACACTGGAAATCGAGACAGGTTTTTATTAA
TCTATGATTTTTCAGCAAAATTTCGGCGGGACTTGCAACGGCGCGAAACGTCGTCGGCAATACAACTTTG
TATACAAAAGTTGGGTATGGCTACGGTCGACGGCAATTCAGGCGCCTATACCCAAGATGAGGACTATGAT
GACAACTCGTCCGCCCGCCTCTTCGAACGTTCTCGTATCAAGGCACTAGCAGATGAACGTGAACTCGTGC
AAAAGAAAACATTTACAAAATGGGTCAACTCACACTTGGTTCGAGTCAGCTGCAAAGTACAAGACCTCTA
CATGGATATGCGAGACGGAAAAATGCTCCTCCGACTCCTCGCAGTTCTTTCCGGTGAACGTCTGCCGAAA
CCGACGCCGGGAAAAATGCGTATCCACTGTCTTGAGAACGTTGAGAAAGGTTTGCAATTCTTGCGCAATC
AACACGTGCATCTCGAAAACTTGGGTTCACACGATATCGTTGACGGAAATTCACGCCTCACGTTGGGTCT
CATCTGGACGATCATCCTTCGATTCCAGATCCAAGATATCACATTTGAAGACGCTGACAATCACGAGACA
CGTTCAGCGAAGGAGGCCTTGTTACTGTGGTGCCAGATGAAAACTGCTGGATATCCAAATGTCAACGTCA
AGAACTTCTCAACCAGTTGGAGAGATGGTCTTGCATTCAATGCACTTATTCATAAACATAGACCTGATCT
CGTAGACTACGATAATTTACAAAAATCGAATGCTCTTTACAATTTGCAATCTGCTTTTGATACCGCAGAA
AATCAATTGGGATTGGCCAAGTTCCTCGATGCCGAAGATGTGAACGTTGACCAACCTGATGAGAAATCCA
TTATCACTTATGTAGTTACATATTATCATTACTTCAACAAACTGAAACAAGATAACATCCAAGGAAAACG
TATCGGAAAAGTGATTAATGAGTTGATGGAGAACGACAAAATGATCAATCGATACGAAACTCTTTCATCT
GATTTGCTCGAATGGATCAATGCCAAGATCCAACTTCTCAACGAACGTCATTTTGAGAATAATTTGGAAG
GTGTTCAAAGACAGCTCACCGAGTTCAACGACTACCGTACTCAGGAGAAACCACCAAAGTTCGATGAAAA
GGGAGAGCTCGAAGTACTTCTGTTCACTCTTCAATCAGCTATGCGTGCCAACAATCAGAGACCTTTCGTG
CCGAGAGAAGGAAAACTGATTGCTGATATCAACCGAGCATGGCAATCCCTTGAGAAGGCAGAACACGAAC
GAGAACTTGTCCTGAAAGAGGAACTCATTCGTCAAGAGAAACTCGAACAACTCGCAGCCCGATTCAACAG
AAAGGCCGAGATGCGAGAGACTTGGCTCACAGAAAACCAACGGCTTGTCAGTCAGGACAATTTCGGAAAC
GACTTGTCTTCGGTGGAAGCTGCCACCAAAAAGCACGAAGCCATCGAGACGGACATCTTTGCTTACGAGG
AGCGTGTTCAAGCCGTCGTCGCTGTTGCTGGAGAGCTTGAAGCCGAGAACTACCATGATCAAGCCAAAAT
CAATGAGAGAAAGGAGAATGTTCTTCAACTCTGGAACTATCTTTTCCAACTTCTTTTGGCTCGCAGAGTT
CGATTGGAGTTGTCAATGGCCATTCAAAAGATCTTCCACGATATGCTTCTTACTCTCGATCTCATGGATG
ATATTAAGAGCAGACTTTTAAGCGAGGATCTTGGAGCCCATCTTATGGACGTAGAAGATTTGCTTCAAAA
GCACGCTCTTCTTGAGTCTGATATTAATATTATTGGAGAACGAGTTAACAATTCTATTGCTCAAGCTCAA
CGCTTCCGAAATCCAGATGGACCAGATGGAAGTGGATACAAGCCAGTTGAACCAGGAACCATTGATGAGA
GAAGTGATGTTCTACAAAAACGTTACAAGGAGCTTCTTGATTTGGCTGCTGAACGTAAGCGTCGTCTCGA
AGACAACAAGAGACTTTGCCAGTTCTGGTGGGATGTTGCTGAGCTTGAACATGGTATTAAGGAACAAGAG
CAAGTTCTTTCGTCCACTGATACTGGCCGTGATATTGTCACTGTTTCGCATTTGTTGGCCAAACATAAGA
ACGCTGAGAACAACCTTCGCGACTTGGAGAAGTACCTCGATCGTCTTGATGTTTCTGGAAAAGAATTGCA
AGATGAAAGCATCCCAGGAAGTGACAACATTCCTCCAAGGCTTGCCGAGATTCGTGATTACATCAACAAG
CTCAAGGAACTCTCTGCTTCTCGCAAAGAAAGACTTGCCGGTGGAGTCGAATACTACCAATTCTTCACCG
ACGCCGACGATGTCGATCGCTACTTGTATGATACTCTCCGCGTCATGTCATCCGAAGACGTTGGAAAAGA
CGAGGGAACTGTTCAACTTCTCCTCAAGAAGCACGACGATGTCCATGACGAGCTCCAGAACTTTGACCAA
CACATCAAGGTTCTTCACGCCAAGGCCGAGTCTCTTCCACAGGAAGCCAGAGAACATCCAGATATCAGAC
AACGATTGGACACAACTCTCAAGCAGAAGGCCGAACTCGAAAACCTTTCTCAACTTCGCAAGCAGAGACT
TATCGATGCTCTCTCCCTGTACAAGTTGTACTCGGATGCCGATTCAGTCGAGTCTTGGATCGATGAGAAG
GGAAAACTTTTGGCAACATTGGTCCCTGGACGCGATATCGAAGAGGTTGAGATCATGAAGCATCGTTTCG
ATACTCTTGAGCAAGATATGAAGAATCAAGAAGCTAAGGTTACTAACGTCAATGACTTGGCTCGTCAATT
GCTTAATGTGGAACATCCAAACTCCGACGACATTCTTCACCGTCAAAACAAGCTCAACGCTCGCTGGGCT
CAACTTCGCGACATGGTCGATCAAAAGAGAAACGAGCTCGAGAGAGCTCACCGCCTCGAAACTTTCCGCA
TCGATTGCCAAGAAACAGTTACTTGGATCGAGGACAAGACTCGTGTACTCGAGGATTCGGACGCGTTGAC
CAACGATCTTTCCGGTGTCATGAAACTTCAAAGAAGATTGTCCATGATGGAACGCGATTTGGGAGCGATT
CAAGCCAAGCTCGACTCGCTTCACAAAGAAGCCGATGACATCGAAAGAGAACGACCACAAGAAGCTCAAG
CCATTCGTGAAGATATCAAGAGAATCCACCAAGTCTGGGATATCCTTAACAAGAAAGTTCGTGAGCACGA
AGCTAAACTCGATGAAGCTGGAGATCTTCAACGCTTCCTCCGTGATTTGGATCACTTCCAAGCCTGGCTT
ACTGCCACCCAGAGACAAGTTGCCTCAGAGGAAGAGCCACAATCCTTGGCTGAAGCTGAGCAACTTCTCA
ATCAACACGCTGCCATCCGTGAAGAGATTGACGGATACGCTGAGGATTACAAGAAGATGCGTGCAATGGG
AGATCGTGTCACTCAAGATCAAACCGATCCACAATACATGTTCCTTCGTCAACGTCTTGCTGGACTTCAA
GAAGGATGGGAAGAGTTGCAGCGAATGTGGGACAACAGACAACATTTGCTTTCTCAACACCCAACTTTTC
TATACAAAGTTGTAATGGTGAGCAAGGGCGAGGAGACCACAATGGGCGTAATCAAGCCCGACATGAAGAT
CAAGCTGAAGATGGAGGGCAACGTGAATGGCCACGCCTTCGTGATCGAGGGCGAGGGCGAGGGCAAGCCC
TACGACGGCACCAACACCATCAACCTGGAGGTGAAGGAGGGAGCCCCCCTGCCCTTCTCCTACGACATTC
TGACCACCGCGTTCGCCTACGGCAACAGGGCCTTCACCAAGTACCCCGACGACATCCCCAACTACTTCAA
GCAGTCCTTCCCCGAGGGCTACTCTTGGGAGCGCACCATGACCTTCGAGGACAAGGGCATCGTGAAGGTG
AAGTCCGACATCTCCATGGAGGAGGACTCCTTCATCTACGAGATACACCTCAAGGGCGAGAACTTCCCCC
CCAACGGCCCCGTGATGCAGAAGAAGACCACCGGCTGGGACGCCTCCACCGAGAGGATGTACGTGCGCGA
CGGCGTGCTGAAGGGCGACGTCAAGCACAAGCTGCTGCTGGAGGGCGGCGGCCACCACCGCGTTGACTTC
AAGACCATCTACAGGGCCAAGAAGGCGGTGAAGCTGCCCGACTATCACTTTGTGGACCACCGCATCGAGA
TCCTGAACCACGACAAGGACTACAACAAGGTGACCGTTTACGAGAGCGCCGTGGCCCGCAACTCCACCGA
CGGCATGGACGAGCTGTACAAGGGGCCAGGTGGTGCAGGGCCAGGTGGTGCAGGGCCAGGTGGTGCAGGG
CCAGGTGGTGCAGGGCCCGGTGGTGCAGGTCCAGGTGGTGCAGGTCCAGGTGGTGCAGGTCCAGGTGGTG
CTATGGTGAGCAAGGGCGAGGAGCTGTTCACCGGGGTGGTGCCCATCCTGGTCGAGCTGGACGGCGACGT
AAACGGCCACAAGTTCAGCGTGTCCGGCGAGGGCGAGGGCGATGCCACCTACGGCAAGCTGACCCTGAAG
CTGATCTGCACCACCGGCAAGCTGCCCGTGCCCTGGCCCACCCTCGTGACCACCCTGGGCTACGGCCTGC
AGTGCTTCGCCCGCTACCCCGACCACATGAAGCAGCACGACTTCTTCAAGTCCGCCATGCCCGAAGGCTA
CGTCCAGGAGCGCACCATCTTCTTCAAGGACGACGGCAACTACAAGACCCGCGCCGAGGTGAAGTTCGAG
GGCGACACCCTGGTGAACCGCATCGAGCTGAAGGGCATCGACTTCAAGGAGGACGGCAACATCCTGGGGC
ACAAGCTGGAGTACAACTACAACAGCCACAACGTCTATATCACCGCCGACAAGCAGAAGAACGGCATCAA
GGCCAACTTCAAGATCCGCCACAACATCGAGGACGGCGGCGTGCAGCTCGCCGACCACTACCAGCAGAAC
ACCCCCATCGGCGACGGCCCCGTGCTGCTGCCCGACAACCACTACCTGAGCTACCAGTCCAAGCTGAGCA
AAGACCCCAACGAGAAGCGCGATCACATGGTCCTGCTGGAGTTCGTGACCGCCGCCGGGATCACTCTCGG
CATGGACGAGCTGTACAAGACAACTTTGTATAATAAAGTTGGGTGCGGACTCAACCTTCAAATGTTCCTT
CGCGATGCCAAACAAGCAGAGGTTATGCTCTCTCAACAAGAAAACTATCTCGCCAAGGACGATATCCCAC
AATCTTTGGAGCAAGCCGAGAACCAACTCAAGAGACACCAAGACTTCATCACCACTATGGATGCCAACGA
CGAAAAGATTCGCGCCGTCGGAATGTTCGGTGATCAGCTCTGCCAAGATGGTCACTATGCCGCTGACAAG
ATCCATAAGAAGGCTAGAAACATTGATGAACGTCGTGGAGCCAACCGCGAGAAGGCTCAAGAAGTACTCA
AGAAGCTGAAGGACGCCTTGTCTCTCCAACAATTCTTGTCCGACTGCGACGAGCTGAGAGAATGGATCGA
GGAGAAGATGATCCGTGCTCAAGATGAGACTTACAGAGACGCCAAGACTATCACCTCCAAATTCGTCCGA
CATCAAGCATTCCAATCCGAACTTGCTGCTAACAAGGAACGTCTTGACCAACTTAAACATGCTGCCATCA
ACCTTGGTGACGACAAGCCAGAGTACCACGGAACCATTGATCCACAGATCGAGGAACTCGCTACTCAATG
GGATGAGTTGGAAAAGACTACAGAGGAGAAGGGACAGAAGTTGTTTGATGCTAACCGCCAACAACTTTAC
GTACAAAGTATTGCTGACATGAAGGAATGGGCAACCCAACTTGAGAACGAGATGACTCGTGAAGACCAAC
CAGGAGATCTTACCACTGTCAATGTGGCCATGCAAAAACAACATTTGATCGAAACTGAAATGATCAAGAA
GGCTCAACACATTGATCAACTCATGGAGATGGAGCCACAGCTCGAGGAACTTCACCCAGACGAGCTTGAA
AACATTAAGGCTCATCGTTTGGCAGTTCAAGAACAACTTCAAAGACTCCAGGCTCCATTGGACGACCGAC
GTAAGGCATTGGAACGCAAGAAGGCCGCCTTCCAATTTGGTCGCGATGTTGATGACGAGAAATTGTGGAT
TTCTGAGAGACTTGTTCTCGCTAAAGCTCAAAATCTTGGAGAAAGCCTTCCAGATTGTCATCGTCTCCAG
AAGAACCTACAACTTCTTTCCAATGAAATCGACAACCACGAACCATGGATCAACCAGATCTGTAATAATG
GTCAAGAGTTGATTGACGAAGGACATGCTAACGGACCAGCATTCGAGAAGAAGATTCAAGAACTGCGCAG
TGCTTGGCAAGAGTTGAAGGAAGCCGTCAAAGACAGAAAGGGAGATCTTGGAGAAAGCGAGAAGGCTCAT
CAATTCTTGTATGATTGCGGAGAGGCTGAAGCCTGGATGAGCGAACAAGAATTGTACATGATGCAAGACG
AAAGAGGAAAAGACGAGTTCTCAACCAAGAACCAAATCAAGAAACACGAACGCCTTCAATCCGATATTGA
CAAATTTGCTGATACGATCCGTGCTCTTGCCACCAAGGCTCACAAGTTCGTCGAAGAGAAGTCACCACTC
ACCGAACAGATCCAAGTTCGTCAAGCTCAAATCGAGAAGCTCTACGCAGGTCTTCAAGATTTGTCGAAGG
AGCGCAGAAAGAGACTCGAAGAGACCTTGGAACTTTACGCTCTTCATCGTGAAATCGACGATCTTCTTCA
ATGGATCGCCGACAAGGAAGTTGTTGCAGGAAGTCAAGAGAACGGACAAGACTACGAACACGTCCAAATG
CTTCAAGAGAGATTCCAACAGTTTGCTCGTGACACCGAAAACATCGGATCCGAACGTGTTGCCAATGCTA
ATGATGGATGTGATACTCTCATTGGTCACGGACACACTGACGCTCCGACTATAGCATTGTGGAAGGATTC
GTTGAATGAGGCCTGGGAGAATCTTCTGGAGTTGATGGACACTCGTGCCCAAATTCTCGAGGCTTCTAGA
CTTCTTCACAAGTTCTACCACGACTGCCGTGATTGCTTGTCAAGAATCATGGAAAAGACTCATGCTATGC
CTGATGATCTTGGACGTGACTCAAGCAGTGTTGGTGCACTCTCCAGAAAACATCAGAACTATCTCAAGGA
TATTGCTGCAATTGGAGAACAAGTTGCTCAAATCGAAAGAGATGCCGCAGAGCTTCGAGATGGTTACGCT
GGAGACAAGGCTCTTGATATCGGATCTCGCGAAAGCGAGGTTGTCAAGGCATGGAGGCATCTCCGCGGAC
TCTGTGACGCCCGTACATCTCGTCTCATGGATACTTCTGATCTTTTCAAGTTCATGAATATGGTCCGTGA
TTTGTTGTTGTGGATGGATGAGGTGAAGAGAGAAATGAACTCACAAGAACGTCCGAAGGATGTGAGCGGA
GTCGAGTTGCTCATGAACAATCATCAATCGCTCAAGGCTGAAATCGATGCTCGCGAGGAGAACTTCAACG
CGTGCATCTCATTGGGACGAGATCTGCTCAACAGAAAACACTACGCATCAAGTGAAATCGAGAAGAAGCT
GATCAAGTTGACAACCGAAAGAGCCGAAATGATGCGCAGATGGGAAGATCGTTGGGAATATCTTCAGCTC
ATTCTGGAAGTGTACCAATTCGCCCGCGACGCTGCTGTCGCCGAATCTTGGCTCTTCGCCCAAGAACCAT
ATCTTATTTCGAAGGAATACGGTAGAAACCTCGAAGAAACCATCAAACTCATCAAGAAACACGAGGCGTT
CGAGAAATCGGCATTCGCACAAGAAGAACGTTTCTTGGCGCTCGAGAAATTGACAACGTTCGAATTGAAA
GAAACTCAACACCGCGAGGAGGAGACCGCCAAGCGACGTGGTCCAGCTCATATTGGAAGTCCTTCTAGGT
CAACTCCAGCCGCGGAAACATCTTTCGGCGCCCAGGATGATGGAGCCAAACAAGGAGAAGCATTCGAAGG
AACGCTTATCAGAAAGCACACTTACGAGAGTCTCGACCGGAAAGCGGCTAACCGCTCATGGGAGAAACTT
TACGCAGTGTTGCGGCAGAATGAACTGTCATTCTACAAAGATCCGAAGCATAGAGATGAATCTGTGCATG
GAGAGCCACCAATGGCACTGCCAGGATGCTCTGTCAACGTGGCATCAGACTATCAAAAGAAGAAGAACGT
ACTGTCGCTGAGGTTACCCATCGGCGCCGAGTACCTATTCCAATGCGGTAGCGAAGAAGACATGCAGCGA
TGGCTCACCGAGTTGCAAGTCGCCACGGGGCAAGCCCAACTGGAAGAGGCTAGTAGATCACAGACGCTAC
CAGCAGAAGGCAGTGCCACAAAGAAGAAGGGAGGATTTTTCTCTCGAGGCAAGAAGTAACCTGAATTCTG
CAGCATCTCGCGCCCGTGCCTCTGACTTCTAAGTCCAATTACTCTTCAACATCCCTACATGCTCTTTCTC
CCTGTGCTCCCACCCCCTATTTTTGTTATTATCAAAAAACTTCTCTTAATTTCTTTGTTTTTTAGCTTCT
TTTAAGTCACCTCTAACAATGAAATTGTGTAGATTCAAAAATAGAATTAATTCGTAATAAAAAGTCGAAA
AAAATTGTGCTCCCTCCCCCCATTAATAATAATTCTATCCCAAAATCTACACAATGTTCTGTGTACACTT
CTTATGTTTTTTACTTCTGATAAATTTTTTTGAAACATCATAGAAAAAACCGCACACAAAATACCTTATC
ATATGTTACGTTTCAGTTTATGACCGCAATTTTTATTTCTTCGCACGTCTGGGCCTCTCATGACGTCAAA
TCATGCTCATCGTGAAAAAGTTTTGGAGTATTTTTGGAATTTTTCAATCAAGTGAAAGTTTATGAAATTA
ATTTTCCTGCTTTTGCTTTTTGGGGTTTCCCCTATTGTTTGTCAAGATTTCGAGGACGGCGTTTTTCTTG
CTAAAATCACAAGTATTGATGAGCACGATGCAAGAAAGATCGGAAGAAGGTTTGGGTTTGAGGCTCAGTG
GAAGGTGAGTAGAAGTTGATAATTTGAAAGTGGAGTAGTGTCTATGGGGTTTTTGCCTTAAATGACAGAA
TACATTCCCAATATACCAAACATAACTGTTTACCCAGCTTTCTTGTACAAAGTGGTGATGATCCGGCTGC
TAACAAAGCCCGAAAGGAAGCTGAGTTGGCTGCTGCCACCGCTGAGCAATAACTAGCATAACCCCTTGGG
GCCTCTAAACGGGTCTTGAGGGGTTTTTTGCTGAAAGGAGGAACTATATCCGGATATCCACAGGACGGGT
GTGGTCGCCATGATCGCGTAGTCGATAGTGGCTCCAAGTAGCGAAGCGAGCAGGACTGGGCGGCGGCCAA
AGCGGTCGGACAGTGCTCCGAGAACGGGTGCGCATAGAAATTGCATCAACGCATATAGCGCTAGCAGCAC
GCCATAGTGACTGGCGATGCTGTCGGAATGGACGATATCCCGCAAGAGGCCCGGCAGTACCGGCATAACC
AAGCCTATGCCTACAGCATCCAGGGTGACGGTGCCGAGGATGACGATGAGCGCATTGTTAGATTTCATAC
ACGGTGCCTGACTGCGTTAGCAATTTAACTGTGATAAACTACCGCATTAAAGCTTATCGATGATAAGCTG
TCAAACATGAGAATTCTTGAAGACGAAAGGGCCTCGTGATACGCCTATTTTTATAGGTTAATGTCATGAT
AATAATGGTTTCTTAGACGTCAGGTGGCACTTTTCGGGGAAATGTGCGCGGAACCCCTATTTGTTTATTT
TTCTAAATACATTCAAATATGTATCCGCTCATGAGACAATAACCCTGATAAATGCTTCAATAATATTGAA
AAAGGAAGAGTATGAGTATTCAACATTTCCGTGTCGCCCTTATTCCCTTTTTTGCGGCATTTTGCCTTCC
TGTTTTTGCTCACCCAGAAACGCTGGTGAAAGTAAAAGATGCTGAAGATCAGTTGGGTGCACGAGTGGGT
TACATCGAACTGGATCTCAACAGCGGTAAGATCCTTGAGAGTTTTCGCCCCGAAGAACGTTTTCCAATGA
TGAGCACTTTTAAAGTTCTGCTATGTGGCGCGGTATTATCCCGTGTTGACGCCGGGCAAGAGCAACTCGG
TCGCCGCATACACTATTCTCAGAATGACTTGGTTGAGTACTCACCAGTCACAGAAAAGCATCTTACGGAT
GGCATGACAGTAAGAGAATTATGCAGTGCTGCCATAACCATGAGTGATAACACTGCGGCCAACTTACTTC
TGACAACGATCGGAGGACCGAAGGAGCTAACCGCTTTTTTGCACAACATGGGGGATCATGTAACTCGCCT
TGATCGTTGGGAACCGGAGCTGAATGAAGCCATACCAAACGACGAGCGTGACACCACGATGCCTGCAGCA
ATGGCAACAACGTTGCGCAAACTATTAACTGGCGAACTACTTACTCTAGCTTCCCGGCAACAATTAATAG
ACTGGATGGAGGCGGATAAAGTTGCAGGACCACTTCTGCGCTCGGCCCTTCCGGCTGGCTGGTTTATTGC
TGATAAATCTGGAGCCGGTGAGCGTGGGTCTCGCGGTATCATTGCAGCACTGGGGCCAGATGGTAAGCCC
TCCCGTATCGTAGTTATCTACACGACGGGGAGTCAGGCAACTATGGATGAACGAAATAGACAGATCGCTG
AGATAGGTGCCTCACTGATTAAGCATTGGTAACTGTCAGACCAAGTTTACTCATATATACTTTAGATTGA
TTTAAAACTTCATTTTTAATTTAAAAGGATCTAGGTGAAGATCCTTTTTGATAATCTCATGACCAAAATC
CCTTAACGTGAGTTTTCGTTCCACTGAGCGTCAGACCCCGTAGAAAAGATCAAAGGATCTTCTTGAGATC
CTTTTTTTCTGCGCGTAATCTGCTGCTTGCAAACAAAAAAACCACCGCTACCAGCGGTGGTTTGTTTGCC
GGATCAAGAGCTACCAACTCTTTTTCCGAAGGTAACTGGCTTCAGCAGAGCGCAGATACCAAATACTGTC
CTTCTAGTGTAGCCGTAGTTAGGCCACCACTTCAAGAACTCTGTAGCACCGCCTACATACCTCGCTCTGC
TAATCCTGTTACCAGTGGCTGCTGCCAGTGGCGATAAGTCGTGTCTTACCGGGTTGGACTCAAGACGATA
GTTACCGGATAAGGCGCAGCGGTCGGGCTGAACGGGGGGTTCGTGCACACAGCCCAGCTTGGAGCGAACG
ACCTACACCGAACTGAGATACCTACAGCGTGAGCTATGAGAAAGCGCCACGCTTCCCGAAGGGAGAAAGG
CGGACAGGTATCCGGTAAGCGGCAGGGTCGGAACAGGAGAGCGCACGAGGGAGCTTCCAGGGGGAAACGC
CTGGTATCTTTATAGTCCTGTCGGGTTTCGCCACCTCTGACTTGAGCGTCGATTTTTGTGATGCTCGTCA
GGGGGGCGGAGCCTATGGAAAAACGCCAGCAACGCGGCCTTTTTACGGTTCCTGGCCTTTTGCTGGCCTT
TTGCTCACATGTTCTTTCCTGCGTTATCCCCTGATTCTGTGGATAACCGTATTACCGCCTTTGAGTGAGC
TGATACCGCTCGCCGCAGCCGAACGACCGAGCGCAGCGAGTCAGTGAGCGAGGAAGCGGAAGAGCGCCTG
ATGCGGTATTTTCTCCTTACGCATCTGTGCGGTATTTCACACCGCATATATGGTGCACTCTCAGTACAAT
CTGCTCTGATGCCGCATAGTTAAGCCAGTATACACTCCGCTATCGCTACGTGACTGGGTCATGGCTGCGC
CCCGACACCCGCCAACACCCGCTGACGCGCCCTGACGGGCTTGTCTGCTCCCGGCATCCGCTTACAGACA
AGCTGTGACCGTCTCCGGGAGCTGCATGTGTCAGAGGTTTTCACCGTCATCACCGAAACGCGCGAGGCAG
CTGCGGTAAAGCTCATCAGCGTGGTCGTGAAGCGATTCACAGATGTCTGCCTGTTCATCCGCGTCCAGCT
CGTTGAGTTTCTCCAGAAGCGTTAATGTCTGGCTTCTGATAAAGCGGGCCATGTTAAGGGCGGTTTTTTC
CTGTTTGGTCACTGATGCCTCCGTGTAAGGGGGATTTCTGTTCATGGGGGTAATGATACCGATGAAACGA
GAGAGGATGCTCACGATACGGGTTACTGATGATGAACATGCCCGGTTACTGGAACGTTGTGAGGGTAAAC
AACTGGCGGTATGGATGCGGCGGGACCAGAGAAAAATCACTCAGGGTCAATGCCAGCGCTTCGTTAATAC
AGATGTAGGTGTTCCACAGGGTAGCCAGCAGCATCCTGCGATGCAGATCCGGAACATAATGGTGCAGGGC
GCTGACTTCCGCGTTTCCAGACTTTACGAAACACGGAAACCGAAGACCATTCATGTTGTTGCTCAGGTCG
CAGACGTTTTGCAGCAGCAGTCGCTTCACGTTCGCTCGCGTATCGGTGATTCATTCTGCTAACCAGTAAG
GCAACCCCGCCAGCCTAGCCGGGTCCTCAACGACAGGAGCACGATCATGCGCACCCGTGGCCAGGACCCA
ACGCTGCCCGAGATGCGCCGCGTGCGGCTGCTGGAGATGGCGGACGCGATGGATATGTTCTGCCAAGGGT
TGGTTTGCGCATTCACAGTTCTCCGCAAGAATTGATTGGCTCCAATTCTTGGAGTGGTGAATCCGTTAGC
GAGGTGCCGCCGGCTTCCATTCAGGTCGAGGTGGCCCGGCTCCATGCACCGCGACGCAACGCGGGGAGGC
AGACAAGGTATAGGGCGGCGCCTACAATCCATGCCAACCCGTTCCATGTGCTCGCCGAGGCGGCATAAAT
CGCCGTGACGATCAGCGGTCCAGTGATCGAAGTTAGGCTGGTAAGAGCCGCGAGCGATCCTTGAAGCTGT
CCCTGATGGTCGTCATCTACCTGCCTGGACAGCATGGCCTGCAACGCGGGCATCCCGATGCCGCCGGAAG
CGAGAAGAATCATAATGGGGAAGGCCATCCAGCCTCGCGTCGCGAACGCCAGCAAGACGTAGCCCAGCGC
GTCGGCCGCCATGCCGGCGATAATGGCCTGCTTCTCGCCGAAACGTTTGGTGGCGGGACCAGTGACGAAG
GCTTGAGCGAGGGCGTGCAAGATTCCGAATACCGCAAGCGACAGGCCGATCATCGTCGCGCTCCAGCGAA
AGCGGTCCTCGCCGAAAATGACCCAGAGCGCTGCCGGCACCTGTCCTACGAGTTGCATGATAAAGAAGAC
AGTCATAAGTGCGGCGACGATAGTCATGCCCCGCGCCCACCGGAAGGAGCTGACTGGGTTGAAGGCTCTC
AAGGGCATCGGTCGATCGACGCTCTCCCTTATGCGACTCCTGCATTAGGAAGCAGCCCAGTAGTAGGTTG
AGGCCGTTGAGCACCGCCGCCGCAAGGAATGGTGCATGCAAGGAGATGGCGCCCAACAGTCCCCCGGCCA
CGGGGCCTGCCACCATACCCACGCCGAAACAAGCGCTCATGAGCCCGAAGTGGCGAGCCCGATCTTCCCC
ATCGGTGATGTCGGCGATATAGGCGCCAGCAACCGCACCTGTGGCGCCGGTGATGCCGGCCACGATGCGT
CCGGCGTAGAGGATCG
