>Addgene plasmid #73367 | mg319 | addgene partial sequence | sequence record 138370 | T7term 5'-GCTAGTTATTGCTCAGCGG-3'
TATTGGGAATGTATTCTGTCATTTAAGGCAAAANCCCCATAGACACTACTCCACTTTCAAATTATCAACT
TCTACTCACCTTCCACTGAGCCTCANACCCAAACCTTCTTCCGATCTTTCTTGCATCGTGCTCATCAATA
CTTGTGATTTTAGCAAGAAAAACGCCGTCCTCGAAATCTTGACAAACAATAGGGGAAACCCCNAAAAGCA
AAAGCAGGAAAATTAATTTCATAAACTTTCACTTGATTGAAAAATTCCAAAAATACTCCAAAACTTTTTC
ACGATGAGCATGATTTGACGTCATGAGAGGCCCAGACGTGCGAAGAAATAAAAATTGCGGTCATAAACTG
AAACGTAACATATGATAAGGTATTTTGTGTGCGGTTTTTTCTATGATGTTTCAAAAAAATTTATCAGAAG
TAAAAAACATAAGAAGTGTACACAGAACATTGTGTAGATTTTGGGATAGAATTATTATTAATGGGGGGAG
GGAGCACAATTTTTTTCGACTTTTTATTACGAATTAATTCTATTTTTGAATCTACACAATTTCATTGTTA
GAGGTGACTTAAAAGAAGCTAAAAAACAAAGAAATTAAGA
