>Addgene plasmid #73367 | mg319 | addgene partial sequence | sequence record 139474 | EGFP-C 5'-CATGGTCCTGCTGGAGTTCGTG-3'
AGACAACTTTGTATAATAAAGTTGGGTGCGGACTCAACCTTCAAATGTTCCTTCGCGATGCCAAACAAGC
AGAGGTTATGCTCTCTCAACAAGAAAACTATCTCGCCAAGGACGATATCCCACAATCTTTGGAGCAAGCC
GAGAACCAACTCAAGAGACACCAAGACTTCATCACCACTATGGATGCCAACGACGAAAAGATTCGCGCCG
TCGGAATGTTCGGTGATCAGCTCTGCCAAGATGGTCACTATGCCGCTGACAAGATCCATAAGAAGGCTAG
AAACATTGATGAACGTCGTGGAGCCAACCGCGAGAAGGCTCAAGAAGTACTCAAGAAGCTGAAGGACGCC
TTGTCTCTCCAACAATTCTTGTCCGACTGCGACGAGCTGAGAGAATGGATCGAGGAGAAGATGATCCGTG
CTCAAGATGAGACTTACAGAGACGCCAAGACTATCACCTCCAAATTCGTCCGACATCAAGCATTCCAATC
CGAACTTGCTGCTAACAAGGAACGTCTTGACCAACTTAAACATGCTGCCATCAACCTTGGTGACGACAAG
CCAGAGTACCACGGAACCATTGATCCACAGATCGAGGAACTCGCTACTCAATGGGATGAGTTGGAAAAGA
CTACAGAGGAGAAGGGACAGAAGTTGTTTGATGCTAACCGCCAACAACTTTACGTACAAAGTATTGCTGA
CATGAAGGAATGGGCAACCCAACTTGAGAACGAGATGACTCGTGAAGACCAACCAGGAGATCTTACCACT
GTCAATGTGGCCATGCAAAAA
